Addgene plasmid #59958: pTHSSd_27
Purpose: PTac null fragment (sigma CGG Y639A) expression
Depositing lab: Christopher Voigt. Depositing organization: Massachusetts Institute of Technology. Publication: A 'resource allocator' for transcription based on a highly fragmented T7 RNA polymerase. Segall-Shapiro TH, Meyer AJ, Ellington AD, Sontag ED, Voigt CA. Mol Syst Biol. 2014 Jul 30;10(7):742. 10.15252/msb.20145299 PubMed 25080493.
Backbone
  Vector backbone: pSB3C5
  Vector type: Bacterial Expression
Growth in bacteria
  Bacterial resistance: Spectinomycin, 50 μg/mL
  Growth temperature: 37°C
  Growth strain: DH10B
  Copy number: High Copy
Gene/Insert
  Gene/Insert name: null fragment
  Species: Synthetic
  Mutation: N/A
  Promoter: PTac
  Cloning method: Ligation Independent Cloning
  Sequencing primers: 5′ Other; 3′ Other
Terms and licenses: Academic/Nonprofit Terms; Industry Terms: Not Available to Industry
How to cite: pTHSSd_27 was a gift from Christopher Voigt (Addgene plasmid # 59958 ; http://n2t.net/addgene:59958 ; RRID:Addgene_59958)
