[The description below was written by a language model from this plasmid's Addgene catalogue record and pLannotate feature annotations shown in this document.]
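Description:
pTHSSd_27 is a bacterial expression plasmid built on the pSB3C5 backbone for IPTG-inducible production of a "null fragment" of a split T7 RNA polymerase in E. coli. It replicates from a p15A origin, which is compatible with ColE1-type plasmids and so allows co-maintenance with other components of a multi-plasmid system. The feature annotation describes p15A as medium copy, whereas the catalogue entry lists the plasmid as high copy. Selection is by spectinomycin, through an aadA (SmR) aminoglycoside adenylyltransferase gene driven by the cat promoter and followed by a his operon terminator. Short hits to bla, the RSF origin and bom are only partial fragments and are probably backbone remnants or spurious matches rather than functional parts.

The expression cassette spans the plasmid's numbering origin. A tac promoter with a symmetric lac operator is followed by an sTRSV hammerhead ribozyme, which most likely acts as an insulator that cleaves off the 5' leader to standardise the transcript. Downstream lies an approximately 850 nt coding region matching part of T7 RNA polymerase, ending at a tonB terminator. A divergently oriented lacI gene with its own promoter supplies the repressor, so expression is off until IPTG is added. According to the stated purpose, the insert is a sigma-type fragment of the CGG variant carrying the Y639A substitution. The "null" name suggests a fragment that can join the rest of the split polymerase without giving productive transcription, though the record does not spell this out. The associated work concerns a transcriptional "resource allocator" built from a highly fragmented T7 RNA polymerase, where such a fragment would plausibly serve to compete for and titrate the shared core fragment.
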