Features (pLannotate 1.2.2; 16 found; start..end, strand, type, name):
    145..993     +  CDS            RPOL_BPT7 (fragment): Experimental evidence at protein level: Swiss-Prot protein existence level 1. Highly processive DNA-dependent RNA polymerase that catalyzes the transcription of class II and class III viral genes. Recognizes a specific promoter sequence and enters first into an 'abortive phase' where very short transcripts are synthesized and released before proceeding to the processive transcription of long RNA chains. Unwinds the double-stranded DNA to expose the coding strand for templating. Participates in the initiation of viral DNA replication presumably by making primers accessible to the DNA polymerase
   1040..1071    +  terminator     tonB terminator: bidirectional E. coli tonB-P14 transcription terminator
   1118..1158    -  terminator     bacterial terminator (fragment): putative bacterial transcription terminator
   1171..1416    +  CDS            bla(M) (fragment): β-lactamase lacking the signal sequence; bla(M); allows cytosolic expression of β-lactamase
   1582..2126    +  rep_origin     p15A ori: Plasmids containing the medium-copy-number p15A origin of replication can be propagated in E. coli cells that contain a second plasmid with the ColE1 origin.
   2214..2269    +  rep_origin     RSF ori (fragment): Plasmids containing the RSF 1030 origin of replication can be propagated in E. coli cells that contain additional plasmids with compatible origins.
   2368..2394    -  misc_feature   bom (fragment): basis of mobility region from pBR322
   2737..2834    +  promoter       cat promoter: promoter of the E. coli cat gene encoding chloramphenicol acetyltransferase
   2835..3626    +  CDS            SmR: aminoglycoside adenylyltransferase (Murphy, 1985); aadA; confers resistance to spectinomycin and streptomycin
   3634..3693    +  terminator     his operon terminator: This putative transcriptin terminator from the E. coli his operon has a 2-bp deletion introduced during synthesis. Its efficiency has not been determined.
   3753..3782    -  terminator     T3Te terminator: phage T3 early transcription terminator
   3848..4927    -  CDS            lacI: LACI_ECOLI - Experimental evidence at protein level: Swiss-Prot protein existence level 1. Repressor of the lactose operon. Binds allolactose as an inducer. From Escherichia coli (strain K12).
   4928..5001    -  promoter       lacI promoter (fragment): lacI
   5062..5090    +  promoter       tac promoter: strong E. coli promoter; hybrid between the trp and lac UV5 promoters
   5096..5115    -  protein_bind   lac operator (symmetric): The lac repressor binds to the lac operator to inhibit transcription in E. coli. This inhibition can be relieved by adding lactose or isopropyl-β-D-thiogalactopyranoside (IPTG). The symmetric lac operator was optimized for tight binding of lac repressor. lac repressor encoded by lacI
   5131..5180    +  misc_RNA       sTRSV HHRz: hammerhead ribozyme from the tobacco ringspot virus satellite RNA (Khvorova et al., 2003)
>Addgene plasmid #59958 | pTHSSd_27 | depositor full sequence | sequence record 95203 | Full Sequence
ATGAGCATCGCGGCGACCCTGGAGAACGATCTGGCGCGTCTGGAAAACGAAAACGCTCGTCTCGAAAAAG
ACATCGCGAACCTGGAACGTGACCTGGCGAAACTGGAGCGTGAAGAAGCGTACTTCGGAGGTTCAGGTGG
TAAGAACACTGGTGAAATCTCTGAGAAAGTCAAGCTGGGCACTAAGGCACTGGCTGGTCAATGGCTGGCT
TACGGTGTTACTCGCAGTGTGACTAAGCGTTCAGTCATGACGCTGGCTGCCGGGTCCAAAGAGTTCGGCT
TCCGTCAACAAGTGCTGGAAGATACCATTCAGCCAGCTATTGATTCCGGCAAGGGTCTGATGTTCACTCA
GCCGAATCAGGCTGCTGGATACATGGCTAAGCTGATTTGGGAATCTGTGAGCGTGACGGTGGTAGCTGCG
GTTGAAGCAATGAACTGGCTTAAGTCTGCTGCTAAGCTGCTGGCTGCTGAGGTCAAAGATAAGAAGACTG
GAGAGATTCTTCGCAAGCGTTGCGCTGTGCATTGGGTAACTCCTGATGGTTTCCCTGTGTGGCAGGAATA
CAAGAAGCCTATTAAAACGCGCGTGCATATTATGTTCCTCGGTCAGTTCGAAATGCAGCCTACCATTAAC
ACCAACAAAGATAGCGAGATTGATGCACGCAAACAGGAGTCTGGTATCGCTCCTAACTTTGTACACAGCC
AAGACGGTAGCCACCTTCGTAAGACTGTAGTGTGGGCACACGAGAAGTACGGAATCGAATCTTTTGCACT
GATTCACGACTCCTTCGGTACGATTCCGGCTGACGCTGCGAACCTGTTCAAAGCAGTGCGCGAAACTATG
GTTGACACATATGAGTCTTGTGATGTACTGGCTGATTTCTACGACCAGTTCGCTGACCAGTTGCACGAGT
CTCAATTGGACAAAATGCCAGCACTTCCGGCTAAAGGTAACTTGAACCTCCGTGACATCTTAGAGTCGGA
CTTCGCGTTCGCGTAACGCTGCAGGAGTCACTAAGGGTTAGTTAGTTAGATTAGCAGAAAGTCAAAAGCC
TCCGACCGGAGGCTTTTGACTAAAACTTCCCTTGGGGTTATCATTGGGGCTCACTCAAAGGCGGTAATCA
GATAAAAAAAATCCTTAGCTTTCGCTAAGGATGATTTCTGCTAGAGATGGAATAGACTGGATGGAGGCGG
ATAAAGTTGCAGGACCACTTCTGCGCTCGGCCCTTCCGGCTGGCTGGTTTATTGCTGATAAATCTGGAGC
CGGTGAGCGTGGGTCTCGCGGTATCATTGCAGCACTGGGGCCAGATGGTAAGCCCTCCCGTATCGTAGTT
ATCTACACGACGGGGAGTCAGGCAACTATGGATGAACGAAATAGACAGATCGCTGAGATAGGTGCCTCAC
TGATTAAGCATTGGTAACTGTCAGACCAAGTTTACTCATATATACTTTAGATTGATTTAAAACTTCATTT
TTAATTTAAAAGGATCTAGGTGAAGATCCTTTTTGATAATCTCATGACCAAAATCCCTTAACGTGAGTTT
TCGTTCCACTGAGCGTCAGACCCCTTAATAAGATGATCTTCTTGAGATCGTTTTGGTCTGCGCGTAATCT
CTTGCTCTGAAAACGAAAAAACCGCCTTGCAGGGCGGTTTTTCGAAGGTTCTCTGAGCTACCAACTCTTT
GAACCGAGGTAACTGGCTTGGAGGAGCGCAGTCACCAAAACTTGTCCTTTCAGTTTAGCCTTAACCGGCG
CATGACTTCAAGACTAACTCCTCTAAATCAATTACCAGTGGCTGCTGCCAGTGGTGCTTTTGCATGTCTT
TCCGGGTTGGACTCAAGACGATAGTTACCGGATAAGGCGCAGCGGTCGGACTGAACGGGGGGTTCGTGCA
TACAGTCCAGCTTGGAGCGAACTGCCTACCCGGAACTGAGTGTCAGGCGTGGAATGAGACAAACGCGGCC
ATAACAGCGGAATGACACCGGTAAACCGAAAGGCAGGAACAGGAGAGCGCACGAGGGAGCCGCCAGGGGA
AACGCCTGGTATCTTTATAGTCCTGTCGGGTTTCGCCACCACTGATTTGAGCGTCAGATTTCGTGATGCT
TGTCAGGGGGGCGGAGCCTATGGAAAAACGGCTTTGCCGCGGCCCTCTCACTTCCCTGTTAAGTATCTTC
CTGGCATCTTCCAGGAAATCTCCGCCCCGTTCGTAAGCCATTTCCGCTCGCCGCAGTCGAACGACCGAGC
GTAGCGAGTCAGTGAGCGAGGAAGCGGAATATATCCTGTATCACATATTCTGCTGACGCACCGGTGCAGC
CTTTTTTCTCCTGCCACATGAAGCACTTCACTGACACCCTCATCAGTGCCAACATAGTAAGCCAGTATAC
ACTCCGCTAGCGCTGAGGTCTGCCTCGTGAAGAAGGTGTTGCTGACTCATACCAGGCCTGAATCGCCCCA
TCATCCAGCCAGAAAGTGAGGGAGCCACGGTTGATGAGAGCTTTGTTGTAGGTGGACCAGTTGGTGATTT
TGAACTTTTGCTTTGCCACGGAACGGTCTGCGTTGTCGGGAAGATGCGTGATCTGATCCTTCAACTCAGC
AAAAGTTCGATTTATTCAACAAAGCCACGTTGTGTCTCAAAATCTCTGATGTTACATTGCACAAGATAAA
AATATATCATCATGAACAATAAAACTGTCTGCTTACATAAACAGTAATACAAGGGGTGTTTACTAGAGGT
TGATCGGGCACGTAAGAGGTTCCAACTTTCACCATAATGAAATAAGATCACTACCGGGCGTATTTTTTGA
GTTATCGAGATTTTCAGGAGCTAAGGAAGCTAAAATGAGGGAAGCGGTGATCGCCGAAGTATCGACTCAA
CTATCAGAGGTAGTTGGCGTCATCGAGCGCCATCTCGAACCGACGTTGCTGGCCGTACATTTGTACGGCT
CCGCAGTGGATGGCGGCCTGAAGCCACACAGTGATATTGATTTGCTGGTTACGGTGACCGTAAGGCTTGA
TGAAACAACGCGGCGAGCTTTGATCAACGACCTTTTGGAAACTTCGGCTTCCCCTGGAGAGAGCGAGATT
CTCCGCGCTGTAGAAGTCACCATTGTTGTGCACGACGACATCATTCCGTGGCGTTATCCAGCTAAGCGCG
AACTGCAATTTGGAGAATGGCAGCGCAATGACATTCTTGCAGGTATCTTCGAGCCAGCCACGATCGACAT
TGATCTGGCTATCTTGCTGACAAAAGCAAGAGAACATAGCGTTGCCTTGGTAGGTCCAGCGGCGGAGGAA
CTCTTTGATCCGGTTCCTGAACAGGATCTATTTGAGGCGCTAAATGAAACCTTAACGCTATGGAACTCGC
CGCCCGACTGGGCTGGCGATGAGCGAAATGTAGTGCTTACGTTGTCCCGCATTTGGTACAGCGCAGTAAC
CGGCAAAATCGCGCCGAAGGATGTCGCTGCCGACTGGGCAATGGAGCGCCTGCCGGCCCAGTATCAGCCC
GTCATACTTGAAGCTAGACAGGCTTATCTTGGACAAGAAGAAGATCGCTTGGCCTCGCGCGCAGATCAGT
TGGAAGAATTTGTCCACTACGTGAAAGGCGAGATCACCAAGGTAGTCGGCAAATAATACTAGCTCCGGCA
AAAAAACGGGCAAGGTGTCACCACCCTGCCCTTTTTCTTTAAAACCGAAAAGATTACTTCGCGTTTGCCA
CCTGACGTCTAAGAAAAGGAATATTCAGCAATTTGCCCGTGCCGAAGAAAGGCCCACCCGTGAAGGTGAG
CCAGTGAGTTGATTGCTACGTAATGTCGGCCAATTCGCGCTAACTTACATTAATTGCGTTGCGCTCACTG
CCCGCTTTCCAGTCGGGAAACCTGTCGTGCCAGCTGCATTAATGAATCGGCCAACGCGCGGGGAGAGGCG
GTTTGCGTATTGGGCGCCAGGGTGGTTTTTCTTTTCACCAGTGAGACTGGCAACAGCTGATTGCCCTTCA
CCGCCTGGCCCTGAGAGAGTTGCAGCAAGCGGTCCACGCTGGTTTGCCCCAGCAGGCGAAAATCCTGTTT
GATGGTGGTTAACGGCGGGATATAACATGAGCTATCTTCGGTATCGTCGTATCCCACTACCGAGATATCC
GCACCAACGCGCAGCCCGGACTCGGTAATGGCGCGCATTGCGCCCAGCGCCATCTGATCGTTGGCAACCA
GCATCGCAGTGGGAACGATGCCCTCATTCAGCATTTGCATGGTTTGTTGAAAACCGGACATGGCACTCCA
GTCGCCTTCCCGTTCCGCTATCGGCTGAATTTGATTGCGAGTGAGATATTTATGCCAGCCAGCCAGACGC
AGACGCGCCGAGACAGAACTTAATGGGCCCGCTAACAGCGCGATTTGCTGGTGACCCAATGCGACCAGAT
GCTCCACGCCCAGTCGCGTACCGTCCTCATGGGAGAAAATAATACTGTTGATGGGTGTCTGGTCAGAGAC
ATCAAGAAATAACGCCGGAACATTAGTGCAGGCAGCTTCCACAGCAATGGCATCCTGGTCATCCAGCGGA
TAGTTAATGATCAGCCCACTGACGCGTTGCGCGAGAAGATTGTGCACCGCCGCTTTACAGGCTTCGACGC
CGCTTCGTTCTACCATCGACACCACCACGCTGGCACCCAGTTGATCGGCGCGAGATTTAATCGCCGCGAC
AATTTGCGACGGCGCGTGCAGGGCCAGACTGGAGGTGGCAACGCCAATCAGCAACGACTGTTTGCCCGCC
AGTTGTTGTGCCACGCGGTTGGGAATGTAATTCAGCTCCGCCATCGCCGCTTCCACTTTTTCCCGCGTTT
TCGCAGAAACGTGGCTGGCCTGGTTCACCACGCGGGAAACGGTCTGATAAGAGACACCGGCATACTCTGC
GACATCGTATAACGTTACTGGTTTCATATTCACCACCCTGAATTGACTCTCTTCCGGGCGCTATCATGCC
ATACCGCGAAAGGTTTTGCGCCATTCGATGGCGCGCCGCTTCGTCAGGCCACATAGCTTTCTTGTTCTGA
TCGGAACGATCGTTGGCTGTGTTGACAATTAATCATCGGCTCGTATAATGTGTGGAATTGTGAGCGCTCA
CAATTCTATGGACTATGTTTCTGTCACCGGATGTGCTTTCCGGTCTGATGAGTCCGTGAGGACGAAACAG
CCTCTACAAATAATTTTGTTTAATCACACAGGAAAGTACTAG
