>Addgene plasmid #59958 | pTHSSd_27 | depositor partial sequence | sequence record 95204 | null fragment
ATGAGCATCGCGGCGACCCTGGAGAACGATCTGGCGCGTCTGGAAAACGAAAACGCTCGTCTCGAAAAAG
ACATCGCGAACCTGGAACGTGACCTGGCGAAACTGGAGCGTGAAGAAGCGTACTTCGGAGGTTCAGGTGG
TAAGAACACTGGTGAAATCTCTGAGAAAGTCAAGCTGGGCACTAAGGCACTGGCTGGTCAATGGCTGGCT
TACGGTGTTACTCGCAGTGTGACTAAGCGTTCAGTCATGACGCTGGCTGCCGGGTCCAAAGAGTTCGGCT
TCCGTCAACAAGTGCTGGAAGATACCATTCAGCCAGCTATTGATTCCGGCAAGGGTCTGATGTTCACTCA
GCCGAATCAGGCTGCTGGATACATGGCTAAGCTGATTTGGGAATCTGTGAGCGTGACGGTGGTAGCTGCG
GTTGAAGCAATGAACTGGCTTAAGTCTGCTGCTAAGCTGCTGGCTGCTGAGGTCAAAGATAAGAAGACTG
GAGAGATTCTTCGCAAGCGTTGCGCTGTGCATTGGGTAACTCCTGATGGTTTCCCTGTGTGGCAGGAATA
CAAGAAGCCTATTAAAACGCGCGTGCATATTATGTTCCTCGGTCAGTTCGAAATGCAGCCTACCATTAAC
ACCAACAAAGATAGCGAGATTGATGCACGCAAACAGGAGTCTGGTATCGCTCCTAACTTTGTACACAGCC
AAGACGGTAGCCACCTTCGTAAGACTGTAGTGTGGGCACACGAGAAGTACGGAATCGAATCTTTTGCACT
GATTCACGACTCCTTCGGTACGATTCCGGCTGACGCTGCGAACCTGTTCAAAGCAGTGCGCGAAACTATG
GTTGACACATATGAGTCTTGTGATGTACTGGCTGATTTCTACGACCAGTTCGCTGACCAGTTGCACGAGT
CTCAATTGGACAAAATGCCAGCACTTCCGGCTAAAGGTAACTTGAACCTCCGTGACATCTTAGAGTCGGA
CTTCGCGTTCGCG
