>Addgene plasmid #59958 | pTHSSd_27 | addgene partial sequence | sequence record 96579 | LacI-R 5'-GGCATACTCTGCGACATCGT-3'
ATTGACTCTCTTCCGGGCGCTATCATGCCATACCGCGAAAGGTTTTGCGCCATTCGATGGCGCGCCGCTT
CGTCAGGCCACATAGCTTTCTTGTTCTGATCGGAACGATCGTTGGCTGTGTTGACAATTAATCATCGGCT
CGTATAATGTGTGGAATTGTGAGCGCTCACAATTCTATGGACTATGTTTCTGTCACCGGATGTGCTTTCC
GGTCTGATGAGTCCGTGAGGACGAAACAGCCTCTACAAATAATTTTGTTTAATCACACAGGAAAGTACTA
GATGAGCATCGCGGCGACCCTGGAGAACGATCTGGCGCGTCTGGAAAACGAAAACGCTCGTCTCGAAAAA
GACATCGCGAACCTGGAACGTGACCTGGCGAAACTGGAGCGTGAAGAAGCGTACTTCGGAGGTTCAGGTG
GTAAGAACACTGGTGAAATCTCTGAGAAAGTCAAGCTGGGCACTAAGGCACTGGCTGGTCAATGGCTGGC
TTACGGTGTTACTCGCAGTGTGACTAAGCGTTCAGTCATGACGCTGGCTGCCGGGTCCAAAGAGTTCGGC
TTCCGTCAACAAGTGCTGGAAGATACCATTCAGCCAGCTATTGATTCCGGCAAGGGTCTGATGTTCACTC
AGCCGAATCAGGCTGCTGGATACATGGCTAAGCTGATTTGGGAATCTGTGAGCGTGACGGTGGTAGCTGC
GGTTGAAGCAATGAACTGGCTTAAGTCTGCTGCTAAGCTGCTGGCTGCTGAGGTCAAAGATAAGAAGACT
GGAGAGATTCTTCGCAAGCGTTGCGCTGTGCATTGGGTAACTCCTGATGGTTTCCCTGTGTGGCAGGAAT
ACAAGAAGCCTATTAAAACGCGCGTGCATATTATGTTCCTCGGTCAGTTCG
