>Addgene plasmid #59958 | pTHSSd_27 | addgene partial sequence | sequence record 96656 | pBbC6c-R 5'-ATTACCGCCTTTGAGTGAGC-3'
AAGCCTCCGGTCGGAGGCTTTTGACTTTCTGCTAATCTAACTAACTAACCCTTAGTGACTCCTGCAGCGT
TACGCGAACGCGAAGTCCGACTCTAAGATGTCACGGAGGTTCAAGTTACCTTTAGCCGGAAGTGCTGGCA
TTTTGTCCAATTGAGACTCGTGCAACTGGTCAGCGAACTGGTCGTAGAAATCAGCCAGTACATCACAAGA
CTCATATGTGTCAACCATAGTTTCGCGCACTGCTTTGAACAGGTTCGCAGCGTCAGCCGGAATCGTACCG
AAGGAGTCGTGAATCAGTGCAAAAGATTCGATTCCGTACTTCTCGTGTGCCCACACTACAGTCTTACGAA
GGTGGCTACCGTCTTGGCTGTGTACAAAGTTAGGAGCGATACCAGACTCCTGTTTGCGTGCATCAATCTC
GCTATCTTTGTTGGTGTTAATGGTAGGCTGCATTTCGAACTGACCGAGGAACATAATATGCACGCGCGTT
TTAATAGGCTTCTTGTATTCCTGCCACACAGGGAAACCATCAGGAGTTACCCAATGCACAGCGCAACGCT
TGCGAAGAATCTCTCCAGTCTTCTTATCTTTGACCTCAGCAGCCAGCAGCTTAGCAGCAGACTTAAGCCA
GTTCATTGCTTCAACCGCAGCTACCACCGTCACGCTCACAGATTCCCAAATCAGCTTAGCCATGTATCCA
GCAGCCTGATTCGGCTGAGTGAACATCAGACCCTTGCCGGAATCAATAGCTGGCTGAATGGTATCTTCCA
GCACTTG
